Addgene plasmid #51156: pET21a-BetI
Depositing lab: Christopher Voigt. Depositing organization: University of California, San Francisco (UCSF). Publication: Genomic mining of prokaryotic repressors for orthogonal logic gates. Stanton BC, Nielsen AA, Tamsir A, Clancy K, Peterson T, Voigt CA. Nat Chem Biol. 2013 Dec 8. doi: 10.1038/nchembio.1411. PubMed 24316737.
Backbone
  Vector backbone: pET21a
  Vector type: Bacterial Expression, Synthetic Biology
Growth in bacteria
  Bacterial resistance: Ampicillin, 100 μg/mL
  Growth temperature: 37°C
  Growth strain: DH10B
  Copy number: High Copy
Gene/Insert
  Gene/Insert name: BetI
  Species: Escherichia coli
  Insert size (bp): 588
  Promoter: T7
  Tag / fusion protein: 6x-his (N terminal on backbone)
  Cloning method: Unknown
  Sequencing primers: 5′ T7 short
Terms and licenses: Academic/Nonprofit Terms; Industry Terms: Not Available to Industry
Depositor comments: UCSF Case No. SF11-016-2; U.S. Patent Application 13/489,205. GeneArt inserted the synthesized fragment into a pET21a vector.
How to cite: pET21a-BetI was a gift from Christopher Voigt (Addgene plasmid # 51156 ; http://n2t.net/addgene:51156 ; RRID:Addgene_51156)
