[The description below was written by a language model from this plasmid's Addgene catalogue record and pLannotate feature annotations shown in this document.]
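Description:
pET21a-BetI is a bacterial expression plasmid of about 6 kb built on the pET21a backbone, carrying the Escherichia coli BetI repressor under T7 control. It is propagated in E. coli through a ColE1/pMB1-type origin and selected with ampicillin via the bla gene and its promoter. The record lists it as high copy, although the feature table also shows the pBR322-derived rop gene and bom site, which are normally associated with copy-number moderation and mobilisation. An f1 phage origin is present as well, along with residual fragments of the tetracycline resistance gene that are backbone remnants rather than a functional marker.

The expression cassette follows the standard pET arrangement: a T7 promoter immediately followed by a lac operator, the strong T7 gene 10 ribosome binding site, the coding region, and a T7 terminator. A plasmid-borne lacI gene with its own promoter supplies lac repressor. Transcription therefore depends on a host that provides T7 RNA polymerase and is held off until IPTG or lactose is added. The insert of roughly 590 bp, supplied as a synthesized fragment, encodes BetI, the repressor that controls the choline transporter gene betT and the betAB genes for synthesis of the osmoprotectant glycine betaine. The catalogue describes an N-terminal 6xHis tag, and a short His-containing tag fragment is annotated upstream of betI. A second His-tag fragment lies downstream of the gene, but the table alone does not show whether it is translated in frame. The plasmid comes from a study mining prokaryotic repressors for orthogonal genetic logic gates, and is suited to inducible production and affinity purification of BetI.
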