Features (pLannotate 1.2.2; 20 found; start..end, strand, type, name):
     12..467     +  rep_origin     f1 ori (sequence partly withheld): f1 bacteriophage origin of replication; arrow indicates direction of (+) strand synthesis
    494..598     +  promoter       AmpR promoter: bla
    599..1459    +  CDS            AmpR: β-lactamase; bla; confers resistance to ampicillin, carbenicillin, and related antibiotics
   1630..2218    +  rep_origin     ori: high-copy-number ColE1/pMB1/pBR322/pUC origin of replication
   2404..2546    -  misc_feature   bom: basis of mobility region from pBR322
   2648..2839    -  CDS            rop: Rop protein, which maintains plasmids at low copy number; rop
   2856..3236    +  CDS            YPB1_ECOLX: Protein predicted: Swiss-Prot protein existence level 4. From Escherichia coli.
   3308..3599    -  CDS            TcR (fragment): tetracycline efflux protein; tet; confers resistance to tetracycline
   3614..3635    -  protein_bind   CAP binding site: CAP binding activates transcription in the presence of cAMP. E. coli catabolite activator protein
   3648..4730    -  CDS            lacI: lac repressor; lacI; The lac repressor binds to the lac operator to inhibit transcription in E. coli. This inhibition can be relieved by adding lactose or isopropyl-β-D-thiogalactopyranoside (IPTG).
   4731..4808    -  promoter       lacI promoter: lacI
   4816..5095    -  CDS            TcR (fragment): tetracycline efflux protein; tet; confers resistance to tetracycline
   5117..5135    +  promoter       T7 promoter: promoter for bacteriophage T7 RNA polymerase
   5136..5160    +  protein_bind   lac operator: The lac repressor binds to the lac operator to inhibit transcription in E. coli. This inhibition can be relieved by adding lactose or isopropyl-β-D-thiogalactopyranoside (IPTG). lac repressor encoded by lacI
   5174..5196    +  RBS            RBS: efficient ribosome binding site from bacteriophage T7 gene 10 (Olins and Rangwala, 1989)
   5215..5231    +  CDS            capTEV™ (fragment): composite tag for in vivo biotinylation, TEV protease cleavage, and 6xHis tagging
   5269..5853    +  CDS            betI: BETI_ECOLI - Experimental evidence at transcript level: Swiss-Prot protein existence level 2. Repressor involved in the biosynthesis of the osmoprotectant glycine betaine. It represses transcription of the choline transporter BetT and the genes of BetAB involved in the synthesis of glycine betaine. From Escherichia coli (strain K12).
   5884..5901    +  CDS            9xHis (fragment): 9xHis affinity tag
   5911..5960    +  CDS            SET1 (fragment): solubility-enhancement tag derived from T7 phage gene 10B
   5968..6015    +  terminator     T7 terminator: transcription terminator for bacteriophage T7 RNA polymerase
>Addgene plasmid #51156 | pET21a-BetI | depositor full sequence | sequence record 77505 | Full Sequence
TGGCGAATGGG
[124 nt withheld, positions 12-135]
C
[91 nt withheld, positions 137-227]
A
[49 nt withheld, positions 229-277]
CCTTTGACGTTGGAGTCCACGTTCTTT
[37 nt withheld, positions 305-341]
ACCCTATCTCGGTCTATTCTTTTGATTTATAAGGGATTTTGCCGATTTCGGCCTATTGGTTAAAAAATGA
GCTGATTTAACAAAAATTTAACGCGAATTTTAACAAAATATTAACGTTTACAATTTCAGGTGGCACTTTT
CGGGGAAATGTGCGCGGAACCCCTATTTGTTTATTTTTCTAAATACATTCAAATATGTATCCGCTCATGA
GACAATAACCCTGATAAATGCTTCAATAATATTGAAAAAGGAAGAGTATGAGTATTCAACATTTCCGTGT
CGCCCTTATTCCCTTTTTTGCGGCATTTTGCCTTCCTGTTTTTGCTCACCCAGAAACGCTGGTGAAAGTA
AAAGATGCTGAAGATCAGTTGGGTGCACGAGTGGGTTACATCGAACTGGATCTCAACAGCGGTAAGATCC
TTGAGAGTTTTCGCCCCGAAGAACGTTTTCCAATGATGAGCACTTTTAAAGTTCTGCTATGTGGCGCGGT
ATTATCCCGTATTGACGCCGGGCAAGAGCAACTCGGTCGCCGCATACACTATTCTCAGAATGACTTGGTT
GAGTACTCACCAGTCACAGAAAAGCATCTTACGGATGGCATGACAGTAAGAGAATTATGCAGTGCTGCCA
TAACCATGAGTGATAACACTGCGGCCAACTTACTTCTGACAACGATCGGAGGACCGAAGGAGCTAACCGC
TTTTTTGCACAACATGGGGGATCATGTAACTCGCCTTGATCGTTGGGAACCGGAGCTGAATGAAGCCATA
CCAAACGACGAGCGTGACACCACGATGCCTGCAGCAATGGCAACAACGTTGCGCAAACTATTAACTGGCG
AACTACTTACTCTAGCTTCCCGGCAACAATTAATAGACTGGATGGAGGCGGATAAAGTTGCAGGACCACT
TCTGCGCTCGGCCCTTCCGGCTGGCTGGTTTATTGCTGATAAATCTGGAGCCGGTGAGCGTGGGTCTCGC
GGTATCATTGCAGCACTGGGGCCAGATGGTAAGCCCTCCCGTATCGTAGTTATCTACACGACGGGGAGTC
AGGCAACTATGGATGAACGAAATAGACAGATCGCTGAGATAGGTGCCTCACTGATTAAGCATTGGTAACT
GTCAGACCAAGTTTACTCATATATACTTTAGATTGATTTAAAACTTCATTTTTAATTTAAAAGGATCTAG
GTGAAGATCCTTTTTGATAATCTCATGACCAAAATCCCTTAACGTGAGTTTTCGTTCCACTGAGCGTCAG
ACCCCGTAGAAAAGATCAAAGGATCTTCTTGAGATCCTTTTTTTCTGCGCGTAATCTGCTGCTTGCAAAC
AAAAAAACCACCGCTACCAGCGGTGGTTTGTTTGCCGGATCAAGAGCTACCAACTCTTTTTCCGAAGGTA
ACTGGCTTCAGCAGAGCGCAGATACCAAATACTGTCCTTCTAGTGTAGCCGTAGTTAGGCCACCACTTCA
AGAACTCTGTAGCACCGCCTACATACCTCGCTCTGCTAATCCTGTTACCAGTGGCTGCTGCCAGTGGCGA
TAAGTCGTGTCTTACCGGGTTGGACTCAAGACGATAGTTACCGGATAAGGCGCAGCGGTCGGGCTGAACG
GGGGGTTCGTGCACACAGCCCAGCTTGGAGCGAACGACCTACACCGAACTGAGATACCTACAGCGTGAGC
TATGAGAAAGCGCCACGCTTCCCGAAGGGAGAAAGGCGGACAGGTATCCGGTAAGCGGCAGGGTCGGAAC
AGGAGAGCGCACGAGGGAGCTTCCAGGGGGAAACGCCTGGTATCTTTATAGTCCTGTCGGGTTTCGCCAC
CTCTGACTTGAGCGTCGATTTTTGTGATGCTCGTCAGGGGGGCGGAGCCTATGGAAAAACGCCAGCAACG
CGGCCTTTTTACGGTTCCTGGCCTTTTGCTGGCCTTTTGCTCACATGTTCTTTCCTGCGTTATCCCCTGA
TTCTGTGGATAACCGTATTACCGCCTTTGAGTGAGCTGATACCGCTCGCCGCAGCCGAACGACCGAGCGC
AGCGAGTCAGTGAGCGAGGAAGCGGAAGAGCGCCTGATGCGGTATTTTCTCCTTACGCATCTGTGCGGTA
TTTCACACCGCATATATGGTGCACTCTCAGTACAATCTGCTCTGATGCCGCATAGTTAAGCCAGTATACA
CTCCGCTATCGCTACGTGACTGGGTCATGGCTGCGCCCCGACACCCGCCAACACCCGCTGACGCGCCCTG
ACGGGCTTGTCTGCTCCCGGCATCCGCTTACAGACAAGCTGTGACCGTCTCCGGGAGCTGCATGTGTCAG
AGGTTTTCACCGTCATCACCGAAACGCGCGAGGCAGCTGCGGTAAAGCTCATCAGCGTGGTCGTGAAGCG
ATTCACAGATGTCTGCCTGTTCATCCGCGTCCAGCTCGTTGAGTTTCTCCAGAAGCGTTAATGTCTGGCT
TCTGATAAAGCGGGCCATGTTAAGGGCGGTTTTTTCCTGTTTGGTCACTGATGCCTCCGTGTAAGGGGGA
TTTCTGTTCATGGGGGTAATGATACCGATGAAACGAGAGAGGATGCTCACGATACGGGTTACTGATGATG
AACATGCCCGGTTACTGGAACGTTGTGAGGGTAAACAACTGGCGGTATGGATGCGGCGGGACCAGAGAAA
AATCACTCAGGGTCAATGCCAGCGCTTCGTTAATACAGATGTAGGTGTTCCACAGGGTAGCCAGCAGCAT
CCTGCGATGCAGATCCGGAACATAATGGTGCAGGGCGCTGACTTCCGCGTTTCCAGACTTTACGAAACAC
GGAAACCGAAGACCATTCATGTTGTTGCTCAGGTCGCAGACGTTTTGCAGCAGCAGTCGCTTCACGTTCG
CTCGCGTATCGGTGATTCATTCTGCTAACCAGTAAGGCAACCCCGCCAGCCTAGCCGGGTCCTCAACGAC
AGGAGCACGATCATGCGCACCCGTGGGGCCGCCATGCCGGCGATAATGGCCTGCTTCTCGCCGAAACGTT
TGGTGGCGGGACCAGTGACGAAGGCTTGAGCGAGGGCGTGCAAGATTCCGAATACCGCAAGCGACAGGCC
GATCATCGTCGCGCTCCAGCGAAAGCGGTCCTCGCCGAAAATGACCCAGAGCGCTGCCGGCACCTGTCCT
ACGAGTTGCATGATAAAGAAGACAGTCATAAGTGCGGCGACGATAGTCATGCCCCGCGCCCACCGGAAGG
AGCTGACTGGGTTGAAGGCTCTCAAGGGCATCGGTCGAGATCCCGGTGCCTAATGAGTGAGCTAACTTAC
ATTAATTGCGTTGCGCTCACTGCCCGCTTTCCAGTCGGGAAACCTGTCGTGCCAGCTGCATTAATGAATC
GGCCAACGCGCGGGGAGAGGCGGTTTGCGTATTGGGCGCCAGGGTGGTTTTTCTTTTCACCAGTGAGACG
GGCAACAGCTGATTGCCCTTCACCGCCTGGCCCTGAGAGAGTTGCAGCAAGCGGTCCACGCTGGTTTGCC
CCAGCAGGCGAAAATCCTGTTTGATGGTGGTTAACGGCGGGATATAACATGAGCTGTCTTCGGTATCGTC
GTATCCCACTACCGAGATATCCGCACCAACGCGCAGCCCGGACTCGGTAATGGCGCGCATTGCGCCCAGC
GCCATCTGATCGTTGGCAACCAGCATCGCAGTGGGAACGATGCCCTCATTCAGCATTTGCATGGTTTGTT
GAAAACCGGACATGGCACTCCAGTCGCCTTCCCGTTCCGCTATCGGCTGAATTTGATTGCGAGTGAGATA
TTTATGCCAGCCAGCCAGACGCAGACGCGCCGAGACAGAACTTAATGGGCCCGCTAACAGCGCGATTTGC
TGGTGACCCAATGCGACCAGATGCTCCACGCCCAGTCGCGTACCGTCTTCATGGGAGAAAATAATACTGT
TGATGGGTGTCTGGTCAGAGACATCAAGAAATAACGCCGGAACATTAGTGCAGGCAGCTTCCACAGCAAT
GGCATCCTGGTCATCCAGCGGATAGTTAATGATCAGCCCACTGACGCGTTGCGCGAGAAGATTGTGCACC
GCCGCTTTACAGGCTTCGACGCCGCTTCGTTCTACCATCGACACCACCACGCTGGCACCCAGTTGATCGG
CGCGAGATTTAATCGCCGCGACAATTTGCGACGGCGCGTGCAGGGCCAGACTGGAGGTGGCAACGCCAAT
CAGCAACGACTGTTTGCCCGCCAGTTGTTGTGCCACGCGGTTGGGAATGTAATTCAGCTCCGCCATCGCC
GCTTCCACTTTTTCCCGCGTTTTCGCAGAAACGTGGCTGGCCTGGTTCACCACGCGGGAAACGGTCTGAT
AAGAGACACCGGCATACTCTGCGACATCGTATAACGTTACTGGTTTCACATTCACCACCCTGAATTGACT
CTCTTCCGGGCGCTATCATGCCATACCGCGAAAGGTTTTGCGCCATTCGATGGTGTCCGGGATCTCGACG
CTCTCCCTTATGCGACTCCTGCATTAGGAAGCAGCCCAGTAGTAGGTTGAGGCCGTTGAGCACCGCCGCC
GCAAGGAATGGTGCATGCAAGGAGATGGCGCCCAACAGTCCCCCGGCCACGGGGCCTGCCACCATACCCA
CGCCGAAACAAGCGCTCATGAGCCCGAAGTGGCGAGCCCGATCTTCCCCATCGGTGATGTCGGCGATATA
GGCGCCAGCAACCGCACCTGTGGCGCCGGTGATGCCGGCCACGATGCGTCCGGCGTAGAGGATCGAGATC
TCGATCCCGCGAAATTAATACGACTCACTATAGGGGAATTGTGAGCGGATAACAATTCCCCTCTAGAATA
ATTTTGTTTAACTTTAAGAAGGAGATATACCATGGGCAGCAGCCATCATCATCATCATCACAGCAGCGGC
CTGGAAGTTCTGTTCCAGGGGCCCCATATGCCGAAACTGGGTATGCAGAGCATTCGTCGTCGTCAGCTGA
TTGATGCAACCCTGGAAGCAATTAATGAAGTTGGTATGCATGATGCAACCATTGCACAGATTGCACGTCG
TGCCGGTGTTAGCACCGGTATTATTAGCCATTATTTCCGCGATAAAAACGGTCTGCTGGAAGCAACCATG
CGTGATATTACCAGCCAGCTGCGTGATGCAGTTCTGAATCGTCTGCATGCACTGCCGCAGGGTAGCGCAG
AACAGCGTCTGCAGGCAATTGTTGGTGGTAATTTTGATGAAACCCAGGTTAGCAGCGCAGCAATGAAAGC
ATGGCTGGCATTTTGGGCAAGCAGCATGCATCAGCCGATGCTGTATCGTCTGCAGCAGGTTAGCAGTCGT
CGTCTGCTGAGCAATCTGGTTAGCGAATTTCGTCGTGAACTGCCTCGTGAACAGGCACAAGAGGCAGGTT
ATGGTCTGGCAGCACTGATTGATGGTCTGTGGCTGCGTGCAGCACTGAGCGGTAAACCGCTGGATAAAAC
CCGTGCAAATAGCCTGACCCGTCATTTTATCACCCAGCATCTGCCGACCGATTAAGGATCCAAGCTTGCG
GCCGCACTCGAGCACCACCACCACCACCACTGAGATCCGGCTGCTAACAAAGCCCGAAAGGAAGCTGAGT
TGGCTGCTGCCACCGCTGAGCAATAACTAGCATAACCCCTTGGGGCCTCTAAACGGGTCTTGAGGGGTTT
TTTGCTGAAAGGAGGAACTATATCCGGAT
