>Addgene plasmid #51156 | pET21a-BetI | depositor partial sequence | sequence record 77506 | repressor ORF
ATGCCGAAACTGGGTATGCAGAGCATTCGTCGTCGTCAGCTGATTGATGCAACCCTGGAAGCAATTAATG
AAGTTGGTATGCATGATGCAACCATTGCACAGATTGCACGTCGTGCCGGTGTTAGCACCGGTATTATTAG
CCATTATTTCCGCGATAAAAACGGTCTGCTGGAAGCAACCATGCGTGATATTACCAGCCAGCTGCGTGAT
GCAGTTCTGAATCGTCTGCATGCACTGCCGCAGGGTAGCGCAGAACAGCGTCTGCAGGCAATTGTTGGTG
GTAATTTTGATGAAACCCAGGTTAGCAGCGCAGCAATGAAAGCATGGCTGGCATTTTGGGCAAGCAGCAT
GCATCAGCCGATGCTGTATCGTCTGCAGCAGGTTAGCAGTCGTCGTCTGCTGAGCAATCTGGTTAGCGAA
TTTCGTCGTGAACTGCCTCGTGAACAGGCACAAGAGGCAGGTTATGGTCTGGCAGCACTGATTGATGGTC
TGTGGCTGCGTGCAGCACTGAGCGGTAAACCGCTGGATAAAACCCGTGCAAATAGCCTGACCCGTCATTT
TATCACCCAGCATCTGCCGACCGATTAA
