>Addgene plasmid #51156 | pET21a-BetI | addgene partial sequence | sequence record 80246 | pBRrevBam 5'-GGTGATGTCGGCGATATAGG-3'
GGTGATGCCGGCCACGATGCGTCCGGCGTAGAGGATCGAGATCTCGATCCCGCGAAATTAATACGACTCA
CTATAGGGGAATTGTGAGCGGATAACAATTCCCCTCTAGAAATAATTTTGTTTAACTTTAAGAAGGAGAT
ATACCATGGGCAGCAGCCATCATCATCATCATCACAGCAGCGGCCTGGAAGTTCTGTTCCAGGGGCCCCA
TATGCCGAAACTGGGTATGCAGAGCATTCGTCGTCGTCAGCTGATTGATGCAACCCTGGAAGCAATTAAT
GAAGTTGGTATGCATGATGCAACCATTGCACAGATTGCACGTCGTGCCGGTGTTAGCACCGGTATTATTA
GCCATTATTTCCGCGATAAAAACGGTCTGCTGGAAGCAACCATGCGTGATATTACCAGCCAGCTGCGTGA
TGCAGTTCTGAATCGTCTGCATGCACTGCCGCAGGGTAGCGCAGAACAGCGTCTGCAGGCAATTGTTGGT
GGTAATTTTGATGAAACCCAGGTTAGCAGCGCAGCAATGAAAGCATGGCTGGCATTTTGGGCAAGCAGCA
TGCATCAGCCGATGCTGTATCGTCTGCAGCAGGTTAGCAGTCGTCGTCTGCTGAGCAATCTGGTTAGCGA
ATTTCGTCGTGAACTGCCTCGTGAACAGGCACAAGAGGCAGGTTATGGTCTGGCAGCACTGATTGATGGT
CTGTGGCTGCGTGCAGCACTGAGCGGTAAACCGCTGGATAAAACCCGTGCAAATAGCCTGACCCGTCATT
TTATCACCCAGCATCTGCCGACCGATTAAGGATCCAAGCTTGCGGCCGCACTCGAGCACCACCACCACCA
CCACTGA
